LOCUS       Exported 11315 bp ds-DNA circular SYN 13-MAY-2021
DEFINITION  parental, all-in-one CRISPRi vector for B. burgdorferi, parental for
            gRNA cloning.
ACCESSION   .
VERSION     .
KEYWORDS    pBbdCas9S_arr2
SOURCE      synthetic DNA construct
  ORGANISM  synthetic DNA construct
REFERENCE   1 (bases 1 to 11315)
  AUTHORS   Takacs CN, Scott M, Chang Y, Kloos ZA, Irnov I, Rosa PA, Liu J,
            Jacobs-Wagner C
  TITLE     A CRISPR interference platform for selective downregulation of gene
            expression in Borrelia burgdorferi.
  JOURNAL   Appl Environ Microbiol. 2020 Nov 30. pii: AEM.02519-20. doi:
            10.1128/AEM.02519-20.
  PUBMED    33257311
REFERENCE   2 (bases 1 to 11315)
  AUTHORS   .
  TITLE     Direct Submission
  JOURNAL   Exported May 13, 2021 from SnapGene Server 1.1.58
            http://www.snapgene.com
FEATURES             Location/Qualifiers
     source          1..11315
                     /organism="synthetic DNA construct"
                     /mol_type="other DNA"
     promoter        1603..1647
                     /label=T5 promoter
                     /note="bacteriophage T5 promoter for E. coli RNA
                     polymerase, with embedded lac operator"
     protein_bind    1623..1639
                     /label=lac operator
                     /bound_moiety="lac repressor encoded by lacI"
                     /note="The lac repressor binds to the lac operator to
                     inhibit transcription in E. coli. This inhibition can be
                     relieved by adding lactose or
                     isopropyl-beta-D-thiogalactopyranoside (IPTG)."
     protein_bind    1655..1671
                     /label=lac operator
                     /bound_moiety="lac repressor encoded by lacI"
                     /note="The lac repressor binds to the lac operator to
                     inhibit transcription in E. coli. This inhibition can be
                     relieved by adding lactose or
                     isopropyl-beta-D-thiogalactopyranoside (IPTG)."
     RBS             1690..1701
                     /note="strong bacterial ribosome binding site (Elowitz and
                     Leibler, 2000)"
     CDS             1708..5814
                     /codon_start=1
                     /product="catalytically dead mutant of the Cas9
                     endonuclease from the Streptococcus pyogenes Type II
                     CRISPR/Cas system"
                     /label=dCas9
                     /note="RNA-guided DNA-binding protein that lacks
                     endonuclease activity due to the D10A mutation in the RuvC
                     catalytic domain and the H840A mutation in the HNH
                     catalytic domain"
                     /translation="MDKKYSIGLAIGTNSVGWAVITDEYKVPSKKFKVLGNTDRHSIKK
                     NLIGALLFDSGETAEATRLKRTARRRYTRRKNRICYLQEIFSNEMAKVDDSFFHRLEES
                     FLVEEDKKHERHPIFGNIVDEVAYHEKYPTIYHLRKKLVDSTDKADLRLIYLALAHMIK
                     FRGHFLIEGDLNPDNSDVDKLFIQLVQTYNQLFEENPINASGVDAKAILSARLSKSRRL
                     ENLIAQLPGEKKNGLFGNLIALSLGLTPNFKSNFDLAEDAKLQLSKDTYDDDLDNLLAQ
                     IGDQYADLFLAAKNLSDAILLSDILRVNTEITKAPLSASMIKRYDEHHQDLTLLKALVR
                     QQLPEKYKEIFFDQSKNGYAGYIDGGASQEEFYKFIKPILEKMDGTEELLVKLNREDLL
                     RKQRTFDNGSIPHQIHLGELHAILRRQEDFYPFLKDNREKIEKILTFRIPYYVGPLARG
                     NSRFAWMTRKSEETITPWNFEEVVDKGASAQSFIERMTNFDKNLPNEKVLPKHSLLYEY
                     FTVYNELTKVKYVTEGMRKPAFLSGEQKKAIVDLLFKTNRKVTVKQLKEDYFKKIECFD
                     SVEISGVEDRFNASLGTYHDLLKIIKDKDFLDNEENEDILEDIVLTLTLFEDREMIEER
                     LKTYAHLFDDKVMKQLKRRRYTGWGRLSRKLINGIRDKQSGKTILDFLKSDGFANRNFM
                     QLIHDDSLTFKEDIQKAQVSGQGDSLHEHIANLAGSPAIKKGILQTVKVVDELVKVMGR
                     HKPENIVIEMARENQTTQKGQKNSRERMKRIEEGIKELGSQILKEHPVENTQLQNEKLY
                     LYYLQNGRDMYVDQELDINRLSDYDVDAIVPQSFLKDDSIDNKVLTRSDKNRGKSDNVP
                     SEEVVKKMKNYWRQLLNAKLITQRKFDNLTKAERGGLSELDKAGFIKRQLVETRQITKH
                     VAQILDSRMNTKYDENDKLIREVKVITLKSKLVSDFRKDFQFYKVREINNYHHAHDAYL
                     NAVVGTALIKKYPKLESEFVYGDYKVYDVRKMIAKSEQEIGKATAKYFFYSNIMNFFKT
                     EITLANGEIRKRPLIETNGETGEIVWDKGRDFATVRKVLSMPQVNIVKKTEVQTGGFSK
                     ESILPKRNSDKLIARKKDWDPKKYGGFDSPTVAYSVLVVAKVEKGKSKKLKSVKELLGI
                     TILERSSFEKNPIDFLEAKGYKEVKKDLIIKLPKYSLFELENGRKRMLASAGELQKGNE
                     LALPSKYVNFLYLASHYEKLKGSPEDNEQKQLFVEQHKHYLDEIIEQISEFSKRVILAD
                     ANLDKVLSAYNKHRDKPIREQAENIIHLFTLTNLGAPAAFKYFDTTIDRKRYTSTKEVL
                     DATLIHQSITGLYETRIDLSQLGGD"
     CDS             5984..6775
                     /codon_start=1
                     /gene="aadA"
                     /product="aminoglycoside adenylyltransferase (Murphy,
                     1985)"
                     /label=SmR
                     /note="confers resistance to spectinomycin and
                     streptomycin"
                     /translation="MREAVIAEVSTQLSEVVGVIERHLEPTLLAVHLYGSAVDGGLKPH
                     SDIDLLVTVTVRLDETTRRALINDLLETSASPGESEILRAVEVTIVVHDDIIPWRYPAK
                     RELQFGEWQRNDILAGIFEPATIDIDLAILLTKAREHSVALVGPAAEELFDPVPEQDLF
                     EALNETLTLWNSPPDWAGDERNVVLTLSRIWYSAVTGKIAPKDVAADWAMERLPAQYQP
                     VILEARQAYLGQEEDRLASRADQLEEFVHYVKGEITKVVGK"
     rep_origin      6898..7486
                     /direction=RIGHT
                     /label=ori
                     /note="high-copy-number ColE1/pMB1/pBR322/pUC origin of
                     replication"
     primer_bind     7387..7406
                     /label=pBR322ori-F
                     /note="pBR322 origin, forward primer"
ORIGIN
        1 aaaaatttcc tggtaatcca acacaatctt atagaacttg tgaaccttta agaattgttg
       61 gtgttgttga agattgggaa ggacatcctg ttgaattaat aagaggaatg ttagattcat
      121 tagaagattt aaaacgtcgt ggtttacatg ttattgaaga ttaacctggc gcgccaaata
      181 atgcccgtgt ccctgttgaa tagggacacg gttttttaac aattttttta ttcctaggcc
      241 ttagtggccg gtacccgggg atccttatta ctggccgctt tctagcctgg atacttgtct
      301 ggctagttgc attagagagt cagctagagc cctagggcta gctgtttgtg tattcggagc
      361 cagtgtagtt tttcttttta ctaacgatac gggtaataat tgattgcctt ttacagcctg
      421 accttgagac aattgcaaaa gtctgtccac agaggtttga cctaataatc taaaatcttg
      481 tttgatagta gtaagtggag gtatgtagca actagaatct tctgtatcat cataacccac
      541 aactgaaata tcagccccaa ctctaagtcc actttcagta atagctcgca tagctcctaa
      601 agccatttga tcattagcaa ctaacatagc agtagggaca atgccttcat ttaacatttg
      661 cattgtttgc tgaaatcctg acatagcaga ccaatctcct tctctttctg ctattggttg
      721 tatttgattt cttgttaaat acttgtgcca tcctgctaat ctcaatctgg cacttactga
      781 acttaaggga cctgcaagta gtgcaatttg ttgatggcct aatgcaacaa ggtgttcaac
      841 tcctaacctt gttccatctt cgtgagaaaa aattatagag tttattgggg tttggtccga
      901 cacatccaaa aacaatgctg gaacattagt acatgctgct tcaactgcaa tcgcatcttg
      961 gtcatcaaga ggataattaa ttataagtcc actaacacgt tgagctaata aattatgtac
     1021 tgctgcctta caagcctcta cacctgatct ctcaaccatt gatacaacaa cgcttgcacc
     1081 aagttgatca gctctcgatt taattgcggc tacaatttga ctaggcgcat gtaatgcaag
     1141 tgatgatgtg gcaactccaa ttaaaagtga ttgtttcccc gcaagttgct gagcaacgcg
     1201 atttggtata taattcaact ctgccatagc tgcttcaacc ttctctcttg tttttgcaga
     1261 tacatgactt gcttggttca caactctcga aaccgtttgg tagctaaccc cggcatattc
     1321 agcaacatca tacaaagtaa caggtttcat ggatcattcc tccatgataa aatttaaatt
     1381 tctgactttg gcaaatcctt ttgcctgtta aaaagaatag cacaaaaatt aaaaaaaaag
     1441 aaacgcaaat agcaatagca ttaaaaataa ttattattat ttatttcttt gattaaaatc
     1501 aaaagccttt aatgtatttt cttgatcttt catgcgctta acggtaaaat ccaaggtatt
     1561 aagttcacct tccacttttc tctctctatc ttctctagaa aatcataaaa aatttatttg
     1621 ctttgtgagc ggataacaat tataatagat tcaattgtga gcggataaca atttcacaca
     1681 gaattcatta aagaggagaa attacatatg gataagaaat actcaatagg cttagctatc
     1741 ggcacaaata gcgtcggatg ggcggtgatc actgatgaat ataaggttcc gtctaaaaag
     1801 ttcaaggttc tgggaaatac agaccgccac agtatcaaaa aaaatcttat aggggctctt
     1861 ttatttgaca gtggagagac agcggaagcg actcgtctca aacggacagc tcgtagaagg
     1921 tatacacgtc ggaagaatcg tatttgttat ctacaggaga ttttttcaaa tgagatggcg
     1981 aaagtagatg atagtttctt tcatcgactt gaagagtctt ttttggtgga agaagacaag
     2041 aagcatgaac gtcatcctat ttttggaaat atagtagatg aagttgctta tcatgagaaa
     2101 tatccaacta tctatcatct gcgaaaaaaa ttggtagatt ctactgataa agcggatttg
     2161 cgcttaatct atttggcctt agcgcatatg attaagtttc gtggtcattt tttgattgag
     2221 ggagatttaa atcctgataa tagtgatgtg gacaaactat ttatccagtt ggtacaaacc
     2281 tacaatcaat tatttgaaga aaaccctatt aacgcaagtg gagtagatgc taaagcgatt
     2341 ctttctgcac gattgagtaa atcaagacga ttagaaaatc tcattgctca gctccccggt
     2401 gagaagaaaa atggcttatt tgggaatctc attgctttgt cattgggttt gacccctaat
     2461 tttaaatcaa attttgattt ggcagaagat gctaaattac agctttcaaa agatacttac
     2521 gatgatgatt tagataattt attggcgcaa attggagatc aatatgctga tttgtttttg
     2581 gcagctaaga atttatcaga tgctatttta ctttcagata tcctaagagt aaatactgaa
     2641 ataactaagg ctcccctatc agcttcaatg attaaacgct acgatgaaca tcatcaagac
     2701 ttgactcttt taaaagcttt agttcgacaa caacttccag aaaagtataa agaaatcttt
     2761 tttgatcaat caaaaaacgg atatgcaggt tatattgatg ggggagctag ccaagaagaa
     2821 ttttataaat ttatcaaacc aattttagaa aaaatggatg gtactgagga attattggtg
     2881 aaactaaatc gtgaagattt gctgcgcaag caacggacct ttgacaacgg ctctattccc
     2941 catcaaattc acttgggtga gctgcatgct attttgagaa gacaagaaga cttttatcca
     3001 tttttaaaag acaatcgtga gaagattgaa aaaatcttga cttttcgaat tccttattat
     3061 gttggtccat tggcgcgtgg caatagtcgt tttgcatgga tgactcggaa gtctgaagaa
     3121 acaattaccc catggaattt tgaagaagtt gtcgataaag gtgcttcagc tcaatcattt
     3181 attgaacgca tgacaaactt tgataaaaat cttccaaatg aaaaagtact accaaaacat
     3241 agtttgcttt atgagtattt tacggtttat aacgaattga caaaggtcaa atatgttact
     3301 gaaggaatgc gaaaaccagc atttctttca ggtgaacaga agaaagccat tgttgattta
     3361 ctcttcaaaa caaatcgaaa agtaaccgtt aagcaattaa aagaagatta tttcaaaaaa
     3421 atagaatgtt ttgatagtgt tgaaatttca ggagttgaag atagatttaa tgcttcatta
     3481 ggtacctacc atgatttgct aaaaattatt aaagataaag attttttgga taatgaagaa
     3541 aatgaagata tcttagagga tattgtttta acattgacct tatttgaaga tagggagatg
     3601 attgaggaaa gacttaaaac atatgctcac ctctttgatg ataaggtgat gaaacagctt
     3661 aaacgtcgcc gttatactgg ttggggacgt ttgtctcgaa aattgattaa tggtattagg
     3721 gataagcaat ctggcaaaac aatattagat tttttgaaat cagatggttt tgccaatcgc
     3781 aattttatgc agctgatcca tgatgatagt ttgacattta aagaagacat tcaaaaagca
     3841 caagtgtctg gacaaggcga tagtttacat gaacatattg caaatttagc tggtagccct
     3901 gctattaaaa aaggtatttt acagactgta aaagttgttg atgaattggt caaagtaatg
     3961 gggcggcata agccagaaaa tatcgttatt gaaatggcac gtgaaaatca gacaactcaa
     4021 aagggccaga aaaattcgcg agagcgtatg aaacgaatcg aagaaggtat caaagaatta
     4081 ggaagtcaga ttcttaaaga gcatcctgtt gaaaatactc aattgcaaaa tgaaaagctc
     4141 tatctctatt atctccaaaa tggaagagac atgtatgtgg accaagaatt agatattaat
     4201 cgtttaagtg attatgatgt cgatgccatt gttccacaaa gtttccttaa agacgattca
     4261 atagacaata aggtcttaac gcgttctgat aaaaatcgtg gtaaatcgga taacgttcca
     4321 agtgaagaag tagtcaaaaa gatgaaaaac tattggagac aacttctaaa cgccaagtta
     4381 atcactcaac gtaagtttga taatttaacg aaagctgaac gtggaggttt gagtgaactt
     4441 gataaagctg gttttatcaa acgccaattg gttgaaactc gccaaatcac taagcatgtg
     4501 gcacaaattt tggatagtcg catgaatact aaatacgatg aaaatgataa acttattcga
     4561 gaggttaaag tgattacctt aaaatctaaa ttagtttctg acttccgaaa agatttccaa
     4621 ttctataaag tacgtgagat taacaattac catcatgccc atgatgcgta tctaaatgcc
     4681 gtcgttggaa ctgctttgat taagaaatat ccaaaacttg aatcggagtt tgtctatggt
     4741 gattataaag tttatgatgt tcgtaaaatg attgctaagt ctgagcaaga aataggcaaa
     4801 gcaaccgcaa aatatttctt ttactctaat atcatgaact tcttcaaaac agaaattaca
     4861 cttgcaaatg gagagattcg caaacgccct ctaatcgaaa ctaatgggga aactggagaa
     4921 attgtctggg ataaagggcg agattttgcc acagtgcgca aagtattgtc catgccccaa
     4981 gtcaatattg tcaagaaaac agaagtccag acaggcggat tctccaagga gtcaatttta
     5041 ccaaaaagaa attcggacaa gcttattgct cgtaaaaaag actgggatcc aaaaaaatat
     5101 ggtggttttg atagtccaac ggtagcttat tcagtcctag tggttgctaa ggtggaaaaa
     5161 gggaaatcga agaagttaaa atccgttaaa gagttactag ggatcacaat tctggaaaga
     5221 agttcctttg aaaaaaatcc gattgacttt ttagaagcta aaggatataa ggaagttaaa
     5281 aaagacttaa tcattaaact acctaaatat agtctttttg agttagaaaa cggtcgtaaa
     5341 cggatgctgg ctagtgccgg agaattacaa aaaggaaatg agctggctct gccaagcaaa
     5401 tatgtgaatt ttttatattt agctagtcat tatgaaaagt tgaagggtag tccagaagat
     5461 aacgaacaaa aacaattgtt tgtggagcag cataagcatt atttagatga gattattgag
     5521 caaatcagtg aattttctaa gcgtgttatt ttagcagatg ccaatttaga taaagttctt
     5581 agtgcatata acaaacatag agacaaacca atacgtgaac aagcagaaaa tattattcat
     5641 ttatttacgt tgacgaatct tggagctccc gctgctttta aatattttga tacaacaatt
     5701 gatcgtaaac gatatacgtc tacaaaagaa gttttagatg ccactcttat ccatcaatcc
     5761 atcactggtc tttatgaaac acgcattgat ttgagtcagc taggaggtga ctaataaaag
     5821 cttgatcaga tctcagcttt tttttgaagt gcctggcagt aagttgaaaa aatttgaaat
     5881 aaacttggac tatgttaata aaaaaataca aattaacgaa caaaaagatt tgaattatta
     5941 tataatttag ttaaaagcaa ttttaaatga gggaggtttc catatgaggg aagcggtgat
     6001 cgccgaagta tcgactcaac tatcagaggt agttggcgtc atcgagcgcc atctcgaacc
     6061 gacgttgctg gccgtacatt tgtacggctc cgcagtggat ggcggcctga agccacacag
     6121 tgatattgat ttgctggtta cggtgaccgt aaggcttgat gaaacaacgc ggcgagcttt
     6181 gatcaacgac cttttggaaa cttcggcttc ccctggagag agcgagattc tccgcgctgt
     6241 agaagtcacc attgttgtgc acgacgacat cattccgtgg cgttatccag ctaagcgcga
     6301 actgcaattt ggagaatggc agcgcaatga cattcttgca ggtatcttcg agccagccac
     6361 gatcgacatt gatctggcta tcttgctgac aaaagcaaga gaacatagcg ttgccttggt
     6421 aggtccagcg gcggaggaac tctttgatcc ggttcctgaa caggatctat ttgaggcgct
     6481 aaatgaaacc ttaacgctat ggaactcgcc gcccgactgg gctggcgatg agcgaaatgt
     6541 agtgcttacg ttgtcccgca tttggtacag cgcagtaacc ggcaaaatcg cgccgaagga
     6601 tgtcgctgcc gactgggcaa tggagcgcct gccggcccag tatcagcccg tcatacttga
     6661 agctagacag gcttatcttg gacaagaaga agatcgcttg gcctcgcgcg cagatcagtt
     6721 ggaagaattt gtccactacg tgaaaggcga gatcaccaag gtagtcggca aataatgacg
     6781 tcgccggagc ggtcgagttc tggaccgacc ggctcgggtt ctcatgacca aaatccctta
     6841 acgtgagttt tcgttccact gagcgtcaga ccccgtagaa aagatcaaag gatcttcttg
     6901 agatcctttt tttctgcgcg taatctgctg cttgcaaaca aaaaaaccac cgctaccagc
     6961 ggtggtttgt ttgccggatc aagagctacc aactcttttt ccgaaggtaa ctggcttcag
     7021 cagagcgcag ataccaaata ctgttcttct agtgtagccg tagttaggcc accacttcaa
     7081 gaactctgta gcaccgccta catacctcgc tctgctaatc ctgttaccag tggctgctgc
     7141 cagtggcgat aagtcgtgtc ttaccgggtt ggactcaaga cgatagttac cggataaggc
     7201 gcagcggtcg ggctgaacgg ggggttcgtg cacacagccc agcttggagc gaacgaccta
     7261 caccgaactg agatacctac agcgtgagct atgagaaagc gccacgcttc ccgaagggag
     7321 aaaggcggac aggtatccgg taagcggcag ggtcggaaca ggagagcgca cgagggagct
     7381 tccaggggga aacgcctggt atctttatag tcctgtcggg tttcgccacc tctgacttga
     7441 gcgtcgattt ttgtgatgct cgtcaggggg gcggagccta tggaaaaacg ccagcaacgc
     7501 ggccttttta cggttcctgg ccttttgctg gccttttgct cacatgttct ttcctgcact
     7561 agatccccgg caagttcatc cttagggttt tcatatctct taaaaagtca atttctgctt
     7621 gattaatttc ttgtggatta ttgtttttgc ggtttttcat tttttatctc cttgagtatt
     7681 gaattttttc ttatatataa atatatagca aaaactattt ttgccaactt ttttacaaaa
     7741 aattttttat taaaacactt agggctttgc taaattctct tttaaaagaa cttagtaaag
     7801 ccctatggat ttaagaactg attatactta cgtagtaaaa atactacaga tattaatagt
     7861 atagaccata tcaaaatcat aatcaattta tatttatcta aaattgtagt ccatacaaaa
     7921 tacaaaaaaa ttaggttttt ctaaattcta ttttaaaaga acttagtaac acctaatctc
     7981 taaattactt acaaaattct aaaattagat ttttagttct tcatatttct ttaaaagttt
     8041 tttaagaaaa tctttttgat tttcaaaaat ttcatgcatc ataaaactag taaatttgga
     8101 tttttttttg taaaaatcat aactttcttg ggttttaagt tgaaatctta atggttttat
     8161 tggattttgc ctagattttt ttaacgccgg actttcttta tcttttataa aattataaga
     8221 atttttaata ccattttcta ttaaataatc ttcttttata agcccctctt gcagtgcagt
     8281 tgctaatctt aaatacttat acgcttgagt ttttgctaca tcaaagtctt ttataaaatc
     8341 aagaaaagtt ttataaccat caaatttata atattgatta tcttttattt cttttaaaat
     8401 tttaatattt tccaccctgt ggaatatttc ttttttgaaa ttgtcattta acttttcctt
     8461 tagtgtcttg taataagaaa ttttactttc attaatcatt aaattttgtt caacataagt
     8521 atctatcttt tttgttaaaa ctttaacaac acgttttttt tccataaaaa ttttccttta
     8581 tttttgcaac attttcctta attgatataa ttgttactat tttagatttt ttaatatcca
     8641 cttaagaatt aatccctcac tagaatattt tttattatag aattcatata catgtttttc
     8701 taaatctata aatttatcaa caattgcttt attatagggt gtatctatct tttcttttct
     8761 taataatcgt ctcatattct ttaaataaca acaaacactg ccggttttaa acctaaattc
     8821 tatgtaatat atttttgaaa aagtatatac attttcaacc ccgtttattt catactttac
     8881 aaaaacatta tttattggtt ttctataacc atagtaaatg cctaaaaatt tgtccccgtc
     8941 tttcatagga tatagataaa gtttttgaat ctctgattta tctaataatt tttcaaaaaa
     9001 aattatacac cgcttttgtt tgttactaac tactctatgc aatgccttta atatttttgt
     9061 gtgatatata tttttatcac cttttttttc tttcagcagg aagatacttt cttttggaaa
     9121 tttaattttt tgttcattta ttcttgcagc cttaagtccg attttcatat ttaatcctta
     9181 tatagccttt ctatttaatt cttttaaact caataaactt ttttggtttt tcattagttc
     9241 taataattcg caataatatg tgcaaaacac tttattgtat tctattttct tttggttatt
     9301 caaatattct tttataattg gctttagaag ttcaatattt acttcttttt ttagttgttc
     9361 aataaggata ttgaaaatgt ttgtttttaa atcttgataa ttttgttgag aattttcttt
     9421 ttttctttca attgacttct ctaatttacg ctttatattg tttaaatcgc tatatttatg
     9481 actttcaata ataaaatgag gcttaaattt gtaattttcg tatatttttt ggaaacttgt
     9541 ttctaattgt ttagaattat attcattttt ttcaaattct ttttgagtgt tgcatagaat
     9601 ttcctttaat ttttcttgtt tttctttcat acaagattta gtaaaatgta tatttttatt
     9661 ttttagtaat ttaatttcta ttatttttat gattttaagt attttgatta tattatcttt
     9721 atcaatattt aaattgaata aaattgtaag aaaaattgaa agaatttttt tacataaaaa
     9781 gttacattta ttgaagtaat ttcttacttg atacttttct atttcattaa tctttctttc
     9841 ttcttttata ttatttttat tatttaaaca ctcctttaaa tctacactcc catttttagt
     9901 aaatctatct ttaaggcccc ttgaaactct attttgaaat cttaaatctt ttttttcttg
     9961 aaagtattta tagatttttt ggtaacattc tttttttgaa aaattaagtt gatagtatat
    10021 ttcggtcccc aaatttaccc ctaagtgttt gtgataatta gttgtgactt taaattcttt
    10081 ttctaatttg taaaggtaat tttgcagtgt ttttagttta acgggtgttt gactatttct
    10141 tttaaggttt tcattaaagt aatagagtat gtttttttgt gtgtatttct tatatgtttt
    10201 atttatgtac gctagtgttg agataaggac tactaattta tactgtaatt tattgtagca
    10261 agttgtggtt ttactggttt tgtttatatt agataagttt tccatttata gctccttgaa
    10321 taccggattt tttatctata aagtatatat atcacaattt tgatttaaaa gtaaattctt
    10381 tttttaaaaa tacaaaaatt ttttataaat tatatagacc atgatattgt attaatacta
    10441 attgatttta atttaaggtt gaactaaaat aaacatagtt ttgtagaaaa taatttttca
    10501 ttattttgct acttgatatt ggatcgtaaa aatattaggg ctttacaaag ttcttttaaa
    10561 agagaattta gtaaagccct aagtctttta ataaaaaatt ttttgtaaaa aagttggcaa
    10621 aaatagtttt tgctatatat ttatatataa gaaaaaattc aatactcaag gagataaaaa
    10681 atggaaaact taaacaataa tccacaaaaa attaatcaaa taaataagca aactaatttt
    10741 attggttttg aaaattttat agaacttgat aatcaagtta atcaaactaa agaaaaaagt
    10801 aaattaagta agataggtaa gaaattaccc ggaataagca gtcaagtcta gtgcggccgc
    10861 atggcttgtt atgactgttt ttttggggta cagtctatgc ctcgggcatc caagcagcaa
    10921 gcgcgttacg ccgtgggtcg atgtttgatg ttatggagca gcaacgatgt tacgcagcag
    10981 ggcagtcgcc ctaaaacaaa gttaaacatc atgaggaggt aacgtcatgg taaaagattg
    11041 gattcctatt tctcatgata attataaaca agtacaagga ccattttatc atggaactaa
    11101 agctaattta gcaattggtg atttactaac tacaggattt atttctcatt ttgaagatgg
    11161 tcgaattctt aaacatattt atttttcagc tttaatggaa ccagcagttt ggggagctga
    11221 acttgctatg tcactatctg gtcttgaagg tcgtggttat atatatatag ttgaaccaac
    11281 aggaccattt gaagatgatc caaatcttac aaata
//
