[The description below was written by a language model from this plasmid's Addgene catalogue record and the feature table of its GenBank file.]
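Description:
pBbdCas9S_arr2 is an 11.3 kb all-in-one CRISPR interference vector for the Lyme disease spirochete Borrelia burgdorferi. It is deposited as an empty parental backbone into which guide RNA sequences are cloned. It is built on the pBbdCas9S backbone, with dCas9, lacI and arr2 listed as the modifications. In E. coli it replicates from a high-copy ColE1/pUC-type origin and is selected with spectinomycin through the aadA aminoglycoside adenylyltransferase gene, which also confers streptomycin resistance. The catalogue additionally lists rifampicin as a selectable marker, consistent with the arr2 element in the name. However, arr2, lacI and any Borrelia replication functions are not annotated in the feature table, which leaves large stretches of the plasmid undescribed.

The annotated payload is a catalytically dead Streptococcus pyogenes Cas9 carrying the D10A and H840A mutations, so it binds DNA under guide RNA direction without cutting. Its coding sequence follows a strong bacterial ribosome binding site and a phage T5 promoter with two lac operators, which corresponds to the PpQE30 promoter named in the catalogue. Lac repressor should keep dCas9 transcription off until IPTG is added, giving inducible expression. The recommended lacIq-bearing E. coli host fits the need for tight repression during propagation. The catalogue also lists the PflaB promoter, but the record does not say which gene it drives, and it does not describe the guide RNA cloning site or cassette. Once a targeting guide is inserted, the system is intended for selective, inducible downregulation of chosen B. burgdorferi genes by blocking their transcription.
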