Addgene plasmid #149639: pBbdCas9S_arr2
Purpose: (Empty Backbone) parental, all-in-one CRISPRi vector for B. burgdorferi, parental for gRNA cloning
Depositing lab: Christine Jacobs-Wagner. Depositing organization: Yale University. Publication: A CRISPR interference platform for selective downregulation of gene expression in Borrelia burgdorferi. Takacs CN, Scott M, Chang Y, Kloos ZA, Irnov I, Rosa PA, Liu J, Jacobs-Wagner C. Appl Environ Microbiol. 2020 Nov 30. pii: AEM.02519-20. doi: 10.1128/AEM.02519-20. PubMed 33257311.
Backbone
  Vector backbone: pBbdCas9S
  Backbone manufacturer: CJW lab
  Modifications to backbone: dCas9, lacI, arr2
  Vector type: Bacterial Expression, CRISPR
  Selectable markers: Rifampicin
Growth in bacteria
  Bacterial resistance: Spectinomycin, 50 μg/mL
  Growth temperature: 30°C
  Growth strain: NEB 5-alpha F' Iq
  Copy number: High Copy
Gene/Insert
  Gene/Insert name: None
  Promoter: PflaB, PpQE30
  Cloning method: Restriction Enzyme; 5′ cloning site Unknown (unknown if destroyed); 3′ cloning site Unknown (unknown if destroyed)
  Sequencing primers: 5′ Unknown
Terms and licenses: Academic/Nonprofit Terms; Industry Terms: Not Available to Industry
How to cite: pBbdCas9S_arr2 was a gift from Christine Jacobs-Wagner (Addgene plasmid # 149639 ; http://n2t.net/addgene:149639 ; RRID:Addgene_149639)
